>Addgene plasmid #73964 | pcDNA3.1-FLAG-SBP-STAG2 (S97X) | depositor partial sequence | sequence record 137458 | pcDNA3.1-FLAG-SBP-STAG2 (S97X) sequence 3951 bps
ATGGACTACAAGGACGACGACGACAAGATGGACGAGAAGACCACCGGCTGGCGCGGCGGCCACGTGGTGG
AGGGCCTGGCCGGCGAGCTGGAGCAGCTGCGCGCCCGCCTGGAGCACCACCCCCAGGGCCAGCGCGAGCC
CGGCGGCATAGCAGCTCCAGAAATACCAACTGATTTTAATCTACTACAGGAGTCAGAAACACATTTTTCT
TCTGACACAGATTTTGAAGATATCGAAGGAAAAAACCAAAAGCAAGGCAAAGGCAAAACTTGTAAAAAAG
GCAAAAAGGGCCCAGCAGAAAAGGGCAAAGGTGGAAATGGAGGAGGAAAACCTCCTTCTGGTCCAAACCG
AATGAATGGTCATCACCAACAGAATGGAGTGGAAAACATGATGTTGTTTGAAGTTGTTAAAATGGGCAAG
AGTGCTATGCAGTAGGTGGTAGATGATTGGATAGAATCATACAAGCATGACCGAGATATAGCACTTCTTG
ACCTTATCAACTTTTTTATTCAGTGTTCAGGCTGTAAAGGAGTTGTCACAGCAGAAATGTTTAGACATAT
GCAGAACTCTGAGATAATTCGAAAAATGACTGAAGAGTTCGATGAGGATAGTGGAGATTATCCACTTACC
ATGGCTGGTCCTCAGTGGAAGAAGTTCAAATCCAGTTTTTGTGAGTTCATTGGCGTGTTAGTACGGCAAT
GTCAATATAGTATCATATATGATGAGTATATGATGGATACAGTCATTTCACTTCTTACAGGATTGTCTGA
CTCACAAGTCAGAGCATTTCGACATACAAGCACCCTGGCAGCTATGAAGTTGATGACAGCTTTGGTGAAT
GTGGCACTAAATCTTAGCATTAATATGGATAATACACAAAGACAATATGAAGCAGAACGGAATAAAATGA
TTGGAAAACGAGCCAATGAGAGGCTAGAACTCCTGCTACAAAAGCGGAAAGAGCTTCAGGAAAATCAAGA
TGAAATAGAAAATATGATGAATGCAATATTTAAAGGAGTGTTTGTACATAGATACCGTGATGCGATAGCT
GAAATTCGAGCTATTTGCATTGAAGAGATTGGCATTTGGATGAAGATGTATAGTGATGCCTTTCTTAATG
ACAGTTATTTAAAATATGTTGGTTGGACTATGCATGATAAGCAAGGTGAAGTAAGACTCAAATGTCTTAC
TGCTCTACAAGGGCTTTATTATAACAAAGAGCTTAATTCCAAACTGGAACTTTTTACCAGTCGGTTCAAG
GATAGAATTGTGTCTATGACCCTTGACAAAGAATATGATGTTGCAGTACAAGCAATAAAATTACTCACTC
TTGTTTTACAGAGTAGTGAAGAAGTTCTCACTGCAGAAGATTGTGAAAATGTCTATCATCTGGTTTATTC
AGCTCACCGGCCAGTAGCAGTAGCAGCTGGAGAATTTCTCTACAAAAAGCTCTTCAGTCGTAGAGATCCA
GAGGAGGATGGAATGATGAAAAGAAGAGGAAGACAAGGTCCAAATGCCAACCTTGTTAAGACATTGGTTT
TTTTCTTTCTAGAAAGTGAGTTACATGAGCATGCAGCATACCTTGTGGATAGCATGTGGGACTGTGCTAC
TGAGCTGCTGAAAGACTGGGAATGTATGAATAGCTTGTTACTGGAAGAGCCACTTAGTGGAGAGGAAGCA
CTAACAGATAGGCAAGAGAGTGCTCTGATTGAAATAATGCTTTGTACCATTAGACAAGCGGCTGAATGTC
ATCCTCCCGTGGGAAGAGGGACAGGAAAAAGGGTGCTTACAGCAAAGGAGAAGAAGACACAGTTGGATGA
TAGGACAAAAATCACTGAGCTTTTTGCCGTGGCCCTTCCTCAGTTATTAGCAAAATACTCTGTAGATGCA
GAAAAGGTGACTAACTTGTTGCAGTTGCCTCAGTACTTTGATTTGGAAATATATACCACTGGACGATTAG
AAAAGCATTTGGATGCCTTATTGCGACAGATCCGGAATATTGTAGAGAAGCACACAGATACAGATGTTTT
GGAAGCATGTTCTAAAACTTACCATGCACTCTGTAATGAAGAGTTCACAATCTTCAACAGAGTAGATATT
TCAAGAAGTCAACTGATAGATGAATTGGCAGATAAATTTAACCGGCTTCTTGAAGATTTTCTGCAAGAGG
GTGAAGAACCTGATGAAGATGATGCATATCAGGTATTGTCAACATTGAAGAGGATCACTGCTTTTCATAA
TGCCCATGACCTTTCAAAGTGGGATTTATTTGCTTGTAATTACAAACTCTTGAAAACTGGAATCGAAAAT
GGAGACATGCCTGAGCAGATTGTTATTCACGCACTGCAGTGTACTCACTATGTAATCCTTTGGCAACTTG
CTAAGATAACTGAAAGCAGCTCTACAAAGGAGGACTTGCTGCGTTTAAAGAAACAAATGAGAGTATTTTG
TCAGATATGTCAACATTACCTGACCAACGTGAATACTACTGTTAAGGAACAGGCCTTCACTATTCTGTGT
GATATTTTGATGATCTTCAGCCATCAGATTATGTCAGGAGGGCGTGACATGTTAGAGCCATTAGTGTATA
CCCCTGATTCTTCATTGCAGTCTGAGTTGCTCAGCTTTATTTTGGATCATGTCTTCATTGAACAGGATGA
TGATAATAATAGTGCAGATGGTCAGCAAGAGGATGAAGCCAGTAAAATTGAAGCTCTGCACAAGAGAAGA
AATTTACTTGCAGCATTTTGTAAGCTAATTGTATATACTGTGGTGGAGATGAATACAGCTGCAGATATCT
TCAAACAGTATATGAAGTATTATAATGACTATGGAGATATCATCAAAGAAACAATGAGTAAAACAAGGCA
GATAGACAAAATTCAGTGTGCTAAGACCCTTATTCTCAGTCTGCAACAGCTTTTTAATGAAATGATACAA
GAAAATGGCTATAATTTTGATAGATCATCCTCTACATTTAGTGGCATAAAAGAACTTGCTCGACGTTTTG
CTTTAACTTTTGGACTTGATCAGTTGAAAACAAGAGAAGCCATTGCCATGCTACACAAAGATGGCATAGA
ATTTGCTTTTAAAGAGCCTAATCCGCAAGGGGAGAGCCATCCACCTTTAAATTTGGCATTTCTTGATATT
CTGAGTGAATTTTCTTCTAAACTACTTCGACAAGACAAAAGAACAGTGTATGTTTACTTGGAAAAGTTCA
TGACCTTTCAGATGTCACTCCGAAGAGAGGATGTGTGGCTTCCACTGATGTCTTACCGAAATTCTTTGCT
AGCTGGTGGTGATGATGACACCATGTCAGTCATTAGTGGAATCAGCAGCCGGGGGTCAACAGTACGGAGT
AAAAAATCAAAACCATCTACAGGAAAACGGAAAGTGGTTGAGGGCATGCAGCTTTCACTCACTGAAGAAA
GTAGTAGTAGTGACAGTATGTGGTTAAGCAGAGAACAAACACTGCACACCCCTGTTATGATGCAGACACC
ACAACTCACCTCCACTATTATGAGAGAGCCCAAAAGATTACGGCCTGAGGATAGCTTCATGAGTGTTTAT
CCAATGCAGACTGAACATCATCAAACACCTCTTGATTATAACACGCAGGTAACATGGATGTTAGCTCAAA
GACAACAAGAGGAAGCAAGGCAACAGCAGGAGAGAGCAGCAATGAGCTATGTTAAACTGCGAACTAATCT
TCAGCATGCCATTCGGCGTGGCACAAGCCTAATGGAAGATGATGAAGAGCCAATTGTGGAAGATGTTATG
ATGTCCTCAGAAGGGAGGATTGAGGATCTTAATGAGGGAATGGATTTTGACACCATGGATATAGATTTGC
CACCATCAAAGAACAGACGAGAGAGAACAGAACTGAAGCCTGATTTCTTTGATCCAGCTTCAATTATGGA
TGAATCAGTTCTTGGAGTGTCAATGTTTTAA
