>Addgene plasmid #73964 | pcDNA3.1-FLAG-SBP-STAG2 (S97X) | addgene partial sequence | sequence record 139382 | T7 5'-TAATACGACTCACTATAGGG-3'
CCGAGCTCGGATCCACCGGTACCATGGACTACAAGGACGACGACGACAAGATGGACGAGAAGACCACCGG
CTGGCGCGGCGGCCACGTGGTGGAGGGCCTGGCCGGCGAGCTGGAGCAGCTGCGCGCCCGCCTGGAGCAC
CACCCCCAGGGCCAGCGCGAGCCCGGCGGCATAGCAGCTCCAGAAATACCAACTGATTTTAATCTACTAC
AGGAGTCAGAAACACATTTTTCTTCTGACACAGATTTTGAAGATATCGAAGGAAAAAACCAAAAGCAAGG
CAAAGGCAAAACTTGTAAAAAAGGCAAAAAGGGCCCAGCAGAAAAGGGCAAAGGTGGAAATGGAGGAGGA
AAACCTCCTTCTGGTCCAAACCGAATGAATGGTCATCACCAACAGAATGGAGTGGAAAACATGATGTTGT
TTGAAGTTGTTAAAATGGGCAAGAGTGCTATGCAGTAGGTGGTAGATGATTGGATAGAATCATACAAGCA
TGACCGAGATATAGCACTTCTTGACCTTATCAACTTTTTTATTCAGTGTTCAGGCTGTAAAGGAGTTGTC
ACAGCAGAAATGTTTAGACATATGCAGAACTCTGAGATAATTCGAAAAATGACTGAAGAGTTCGATGAGG
ATAGTGGAGATTATCCACTTACCATGGCTGGTCCTCAGTGGAAGAAGTTCAAATCCAGTTTTTGTGAGTT
CATTGGCGTGTTAGTACGGCAATGTCAATATAGTATCATATATGATGAGTATATGATGGATACAGTCATT
TCACTTCTTACAGGATTGTCTGACTCACAAGTCAGAGCATT
