>Addgene plasmid #73964 | pcDNA3.1-FLAG-SBP-STAG2 (S97X) | addgene partial sequence | sequence record 139463 | hSTAG2-F1 5'-CTGGTCCTCAGTGGAAGAAGTT-3'
CGGCAATGTCAATATAGTATCATATATGATGAGTATATGATGGATACAGTCATTTCACTTCTTACAGGAT
TGTCTGACTCACAAGTCAGAGCATTTCGACATACAAGCACCCTGGCAGCTATGAAGTTGATGACAGCTTT
GGTGAATGTGGCACTAAATCTTAGCATTAATATGGATAATACACAAAGACAATATGAAGCAGAACGGAAT
AAAATGATTGGAAAACGAGCCAATGAGAGGCTAGAACTCCTGCTACAAAAGCGGAAAGAGCTTCAGGAAA
ATCAAGATGAAATAGAAAATATGATGAATGCAATATTTAAAGGAGTGTTTGTACATAGATACCGTGATGC
GATAGCTGAAATTCGAGCTATTTGCATTGAAGAGATTGGCATTTGGATGAAGATGTATAGTGATGCCTTT
CTTAATGACAGTTATTTAAAATATGTTGGTTGGACTATGCATGATAAGCAAGGTGAAGTAAGACTCAAAT
GTCTTACTGCTCTACAAGGGCTTTATTATAACAAAGAGCTTAATTCCAAACTGGAACTTTTTACCAGTCG
GTTCAAGGATAGAATTGTGTCTATGACCCTTGACAAAGAATATGATGTTGCAGTACAAGCAATAAAATTA
CTCACTCTTGTTTTACAGAGTAGTGAAGAAGTTCTCACTGCAGAAGATTGTGAAAATGTCTATCATCTGG
TTTATTCAGCTCACCGGCCAGTAGCAGTAGCAGCTGGAGAATTTCTCTACAAA
