[The description below was written by a language model from this plasmid's Addgene catalogue record.]
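Description:
pcDNA3.1-FLAG-SBP-STAG2 (S97X) is a mammalian expression plasmid built on the Invitrogen pcDNA3.1 backbone, with a recorded total size of 9379 bp, of which 3951 bp is insert. It is maintained in E. coli as a high-copy plasmid under ampicillin selection, and it carries a neomycin resistance marker so that transfected mammalian cells can be selected with G418, allowing stable as well as transient expression. No feature table accompanies the record, so the promoter and other regulatory elements are not explicitly listed. pcDNA3.1 vectors conventionally drive the insert from the CMV immediate-early promoter, and the use of a T7 primer for 5′ sequencing fits the T7 promoter site that lies upstream of the cloning region in this backbone.

The insert is the human STAG2 cDNA, cloned between BamHI and NotI sites that both remain intact. STAG2 (also known as SA2 or SCC3B) encodes a subunit of the cohesin complex. This version carries the S97X mutation, a nonsense change that replaces serine 97 with a stop codon and would therefore be expected to yield a severely truncated protein. An N-terminal FLAG-SBP tandem tag precedes the coding sequence: FLAG permits antibody-based detection and immunoprecipitation, while the streptavidin-binding peptide allows affinity capture on streptavidin resin. Because the tag lies upstream of the premature stop, any truncated product would still be tagged. The associated publication concerns tumour-derived STAG2 mutations and their effects on cohesion, anaphase and chromosome segregation in human cells, so this construct is suited to expressing and characterising one such mutant allele, presumably alongside other STAG2 variants.
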