Addgene plasmid #73964: pcDNA3.1-FLAG-SBP-STAG2 (S97X)
Purpose: STAG2 cDNA (CCDS43990) S97X
Depositing lab: Todd Waldman. Depositing organization: Georgetown University. Publication: Intact Cohesion, Anaphase, and Chromosome Segregation in Human Cells Harboring Tumor-Derived Mutations in STAG2. Kim JS, He X, Orr B, Wutz G, Hill V, Peters JM, Compton DA, Waldman T. PLoS Genet. 2016 Feb 12;12(2):e1005865. doi: 10.1371/journal.pgen.1005865. eCollection 2016 Feb. PGENETICS-D-15-02663 PubMed 26871722.
Backbone
  Vector backbone: pcDNA3.1
  Backbone manufacturer: Invitrogen
  Backbone size w/o insert (bp): 5428
  Total vector size (bp): 9379
  Vector type: Mammalian Expression
  Selectable markers: Neomycin (select with G418)
Growth in bacteria
  Bacterial resistance: Ampicillin, 100 μg/mL
  Growth temperature: 37°C
  Growth strain: DH5alpha
  Copy number: High Copy
Gene/Insert
  Gene/Insert name: STAG2
  Species: H. sapiens (human)
  Insert size (bp): 3951
  Mutation: S97X
  GenBank ID: NM_001042749
  Entrez Gene: STAG2 (a.k.a. SA-2, SA2, SCC3B, bA517O1.1)
  Tag / fusion protein: FLAG-SBP (N terminal on insert)
  Cloning method: Restriction Enzyme; 5′ cloning site BamH I (not destroyed); 3′ cloning site Not I (not destroyed)
  Sequencing primers: 5′ T7
Terms and licenses: Academic/Nonprofit Terms; Industry Terms: Not Available to Industry
How to cite: pcDNA3.1-FLAG-SBP-STAG2 (S97X) was a gift from Todd Waldman (Addgene plasmid # 73964 ; http://n2t.net/addgene:73964 ; RRID:Addgene_73964)
